Addgene plasmid #240620: ABE-NW6
Purpose: Adenine base editor with narrowed editing window
Depositing lab: Tingting Jiang. Depositing organization: Icahn School of Medicine at Mount Sinai. Publication: A streamlined base editor engineering strategy to reduce bystander editing. Valdez I, O'Connor I, Patel D, Gierer K, Harrington J, Ellis E, Caponetti SA, Sebra RP, Valley HC, Coote K, Mense M, Marro SG, Jiang T. Nat Commun. 2025 Aug 30;16(1):8115. doi: 10.1038/s41467-025-63609-6. PubMed 40885742.
Backbone
  Vector backbone: pCMV
  Vector type: Mammalian Expression, CRISPR
Growth in bacteria
  Bacterial resistance: Ampicillin, 100 μg/mL
  Growth temperature: 37°C
  Growth strain: DH5alpha
  Copy number: High Copy
Gene/Insert
  Gene/Insert name: TadA8e(I49F,Y73Q,R74C)-linker-nCas9 (D10A)
  Species: Synthetic
  Mutation: TadA8e(I49F,Y73Q,R74C), Cas9 (D10A)
  Cloning method: Gibson Cloning
Terms and licenses: Academic/Nonprofit Terms; Industry Terms: Not Available to Industry
How to cite: ABE-NW6 was a gift from Tingting Jiang (Addgene plasmid # 240620 ; http://n2t.net/addgene:240620 ; RRID:Addgene_240620)
