[The description below was written by a language model from this plasmid's Addgene catalogue record and pLannotate feature annotations shown in this document.]
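Description:
ABE-NW6 is a mammalian expression plasmid on a pCMV backbone that encodes an adenine base editor engineered to have a narrowed editing window. It is propagated in E. coli as a high-copy plasmid through a ColE1/pUC-type origin of replication and is selected with ampicillin via a β-lactamase (AmpR) gene driven by its own promoter. The annotated sequence (about 8.2 kb) also contains short remnants typical of cloning-vector backbones, including a lac promoter/operator with a CAP binding site, a lacI fragment, a pBR322 bom fragment, and small SV40 promoter and multiple cloning site fragments. None of these appears to contribute to the editor's function. No mammalian selection marker is annotated.

The payload is a single synthetic fusion open reading frame placed under the human cytomegalovirus immediate early enhancer and promoter and terminated by the bovine growth hormone polyadenylation signal. A T7 promoter lies between the CMV promoter and the coding sequence, which could permit in vitro transcription. The fusion begins with a TadA8e deaminase domain, an evolved derivative of the E. coli tRNA adenosine deaminase, carrying the substitutions I49F, Y73Q and R74C. A linker joins it to Streptococcus pyogenes Cas9 bearing the D10A mutation. The annotation tool splits Cas9 into two adjacent segments and labels the first as dCas9, but the catalogue entry describes the protein as a D10A nickase. When targeted by a guide RNA, which no annotated feature here encodes and so would presumably be supplied separately, the deaminase converts adenosine to inosine in the exposed DNA strand, yielding A•T to G•C changes. The TadA substitutions are intended to reduce bystander editing of neighbouring adenines.
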