Features (pLannotate 1.2.2; 17 found; start..end, strand, type, name):
    168..371     +  promoter       CMV promoter: human cytomegalovirus (CMV) immediate early promoter
    413..431     +  promoter       T7 promoter: promoter for bacteriophage T7 RNA polymerase
    502..993     +  CDS            tadA: TADA_ECOLI - Also known as yfhC. Experimental evidence at protein level: Swiss-Prot protein existence level 1. Catalyzes the deamination of adenosine to inosine at the wobble position 34 of tRNA(Arg2). Essential for cell viability. From Escherichia coli (strain K12).
   1096..2697    +  CDS            dCas9(N): N-terminal portion of catalytically inactive Streptococcus pyogenes dCas9 carrying the D10A mutation (Zetsche et al., 2015)
   2698..5192    +  CDS            Cas9(C) (fragment): C-terminal portion of Streptococcus pyogenes Cas9 (Zetsche et al., 2015)
   5314..5538    +  polyA_signal   bGH poly(A) signal: bovine growth hormone polyadenylation signal
   5542..5563    +  promoter       SV40 promoter (fragment): SV40 enhancer and early promoter
   5568..5584    +  misc_feature   MCS (fragment): pBluescript multiple cloning site
   5633..5649    -  protein_bind   lac operator: The lac repressor binds to the lac operator to inhibit transcription in E. coli. This inhibition can be relieved by adding lactose or isopropyl-β-D-thiogalactopyranoside (IPTG). lac repressor encoded by lacI
   5657..5687    -  promoter       lac promoter: promoter for the E. coli lac operon
   5702..5723    -  protein_bind   CAP binding site: CAP binding activates transcription in the presence of cAMP. E. coli catabolite activator protein
   5736..5828    -  CDS            lacI (fragment): lac repressor; lacI; The lac repressor binds to the lac operator to inhibit transcription in E. coli. This inhibition can be relieved by adding lactose or isopropyl-β-D-thiogalactopyranoside (IPTG).
   6011..6599    -  rep_origin     ori: high-copy-number ColE1/pMB1/pBR322/pUC origin of replication
   6770..7630    -  CDS            AmpR: β-lactamase; bla; confers resistance to ampicillin, carbenicillin, and related antibiotics
   7631..7735    -  promoter       AmpR promoter: bla
   7806..7850    -  misc_feature   bom (fragment): basis of mobility region from pBR322
   8081..167     +  enhancer       CMV enhancer (across the origin): human cytomegalovirus immediate early enhancer
>Addgene plasmid #240620 | ABE-NW6 | addgene full sequence | sequence record 479195 | Addgene NGS Result
GGTAAACTGCCCACTTGGCAGTACATCAAGTGTATCATATGCCAAGTACGCCCCCTATTGACGTCAATGA
CGGTAAATGGCCCGCCTGGCATTATGCCCAGTACATGACCTTATGGGACTTTCCTACTTGGCAGTACATC
TACGTATTAGTCATCGCTATTACCATGGTGATGCGGTTTTGGCAGTACATCAATGGGCGTGGATAGCGGT
TTGACTCACGGGGATTTCCAAGTCTCCACCCCATTGACGTCAATGGGAGTTTGTTTTGGCACCAAAATCA
ACGGGACTTTCCAAAATGTCGTAACAACTCCGCCCCATTGACGCAAATGGGCGGTAGGCGTGTACGGTGG
GAGGTCTATATAAGCAGAGCTGGTTTAGTGAACCGTCAGATCCGCTAGAGATCCGCGGCCGCTAATACGA
CTCACTATAGGGAGAGCCGCCACCATGAAACGGACAGCCGACGGAAGCGAGTTCGAGTCACCAAAGAAGA
AGCGGAAAGTCTCTGAGGTGGAGTTTTCCCACGAGTACTGGATGAGACATGCCCTGACCCTGGCCAAGAG
GGCACGGGATGAGAGGGAGGTGCCTGTGGGAGCCGTGCTGGTGCTGAACAATAGAGTGATCGGCGAGGGC
TGGAACAGAGCCTTCGGCCTGCACGACCCAACAGCCCATGCCGAAATTATGGCCCTGAGACAGGGCGGCC
TGGTCATGCAGAACCAGTGCCTGATTGACGCCACCCTGTACGTGACATTCGAGCCTTGCGTGATGTGCGC
CGGCGCCATGATCCACTCTAGGATCGGCCGCGTGGTGTTTGGCGTGAGGAACTCAAAAAGAGGCGCCGCA
GGCTCCCTGATGAACGTGCTGAACTACCCCGGCATGAATCACCGCGTCGAAATTACCGAGGGAATCCTGG
CAGATGAATGTGCCGCCCTGCTGTGCGATTTCTATCGGATGCCTAGACAGGTGTTCAATGCTCAGAAGAA
GGCCCAGAGCTCCATCAACTCCGGAGGATCTAGCGGAGGCTCCTCTGGCTCTGAGACACCTGGCACAAGC
GAGAGCGCAACACCTGAAAGCAGCGGGGGCAGCAGCGGGGGGTCAGACAAGAAGTACAGCATCGGCCTGG
CCATCGGCACCAACTCTGTGGGCTGGGCCGTGATCACCGACGAGTACAAGGTGCCCAGCAAGAAATTCAA
GGTGCTGGGCAACACCGACCGGCACAGCATCAAGAAGAACCTGATCGGAGCCCTGCTGTTCGACAGCGGC
GAAACAGCCGAGGCCACCCGGCTGAAGAGAACCGCCAGAAGAAGATACACCAGACGGAAGAACCGGATCT
GCTATCTGCAAGAGATCTTCAGCAACGAGATGGCCAAGGTGGACGACAGCTTCTTCCACAGACTGGAAGA
GTCCTTCCTGGTGGAAGAGGATAAGAAGCACGAGCGGCACCCCATCTTCGGCAACATCGTGGACGAGGTG
GCCTACCACGAGAAGTACCCCACCATCTACCACCTGAGAAAGAAACTGGTGGACAGCACCGACAAGGCCG
ACCTGCGGCTGATCTATCTGGCCCTGGCCCACATGATCAAGTTCCGGGGCCACTTCCTGATCGAGGGCGA
CCTGAACCCCGACAACAGCGACGTGGACAAGCTGTTCATCCAGCTGGTGCAGACCTACAACCAGCTGTTC
GAGGAAAACCCCATCAACGCCAGCGGCGTGGACGCCAAGGCCATCCTGTCTGCCAGACTGAGCAAGAGCA
GACGGCTGGAAAATCTGATCGCCCAGCTGCCCGGCGAGAAGAAGAATGGCCTGTTCGGAAACCTGATTGC
CCTGAGCCTGGGCCTGACCCCCAACTTCAAGAGCAACTTCGACCTGGCCGAGGATGCCAAACTGCAGCTG
AGCAAGGACACCTACGACGACGACCTGGACAACCTGCTGGCCCAGATCGGCGACCAGTACGCCGACCTGT
TTCTGGCCGCCAAGAACCTGTCCGACGCCATCCTGCTGAGCGACATCCTGAGAGTGAACACCGAGATCAC
CAAGGCCCCCCTGAGCGCCTCTATGATCAAGAGATACGACGAGCACCACCAGGACCTGACCCTGCTGAAA
GCTCTCGTGCGGCAGCAGCTGCCTGAGAAGTACAAAGAGATTTTCTTCGACCAGAGCAAGAACGGCTACG
CCGGCTACATTGACGGCGGAGCCAGCCAGGAAGAGTTCTACAAGTTCATCAAGCCCATCCTGGAAAAGAT
GGACGGCACCGAGGAACTGCTCGTGAAGCTGAACAGAGAGGACCTGCTGCGGAAGCAGCGGACCTTCGAC
AACGGCAGCATCCCCCACCAGATCCACCTGGGAGAGCTGCACGCCATTCTGCGGCGGCAGGAAGATTTTT
ACCCATTCCTGAAGGACAACCGGGAAAAGATCGAGAAGATCCTGACCTTCCGCATCCCCTACTACGTGGG
CCCTCTGGCCAGGGGAAACAGCAGATTCGCCTGGATGACCAGAAAGAGCGAGGAAACCATCACCCCCTGG
AACTTCGAGGAAGTGGTGGACAAGGGCGCTTCCGCCCAGAGCTTCATCGAGCGGATGACCAACTTCGATA
AGAACCTGCCCAACGAGAAGGTGCTGCCCAAGCACAGCCTGCTGTACGAGTACTTCACCGTGTATAACGA
GCTGACCAAAGTGAAATACGTGACCGAGGGAATGAGAAAGCCCGCCTTCCTGAGCGGCGAGCAGAAAAAG
GCCATCGTGGACCTGCTGTTCAAGACCAACCGGAAAGTGACCGTGAAGCAGCTGAAAGAGGACTACTTCA
AGAAAATCGAGTGCTTCGACTCCGTGGAAATCTCCGGCGTGGAAGATCGGTTCAACGCCTCCCTGGGCAC
ATACCACGATCTGCTGAAAATTATCAAGGACAAGGACTTCCTGGACAATGAGGAAAACGAGGACATTCTG
GAAGATATCGTGCTGACCCTGACACTGTTTGAGGACAGAGAGATGATCGAGGAACGGCTGAAAACCTATG
CCCACCTGTTCGACGACAAAGTGATGAAGCAGCTGAAGCGGCGGAGATACACCGGCTGGGGCAGGCTGAG
CCGGAAGCTGATCAACGGCATCCGGGACAAGCAGTCCGGCAAGACAATCCTGGATTTCCTGAAGTCCGAC
GGCTTCGCCAACAGAAACTTCATGCAGCTGATCCACGACGACAGCCTGACCTTTAAAGAGGACATCCAGA
AAGCCCAGGTGTCCGGCCAGGGCGATAGCCTGCACGAGCACATTGCCAATCTGGCCGGCAGCCCCGCCAT
TAAGAAGGGCATCCTGCAGACAGTGAAGGTGGTGGACGAGCTCGTGAAAGTGATGGGCCGGCACAAGCCC
GAGAACATCGTGATCGAAATGGCCAGAGAGAACCAGACCACCCAGAAGGGACAGAAGAACAGCCGCGAGA
GAATGAAGCGGATCGAAGAGGGCATCAAAGAGCTGGGCAGCCAGATCCTGAAAGAACACCCCGTGGAAAA
CACCCAGCTGCAGAACGAGAAGCTGTACCTGTACTACCTGCAGAATGGGCGGGATATGTACGTGGACCAG
GAACTGGACATCAACCGGCTGTCCGACTACGATGTGGACCATATCGTGCCTCAGAGCTTTCTGAAGGACG
ACTCCATCGACAACAAGGTGCTGACCAGAAGCGACAAGAACCGGGGCAAGAGCGACAACGTGCCCTCCGA
AGAGGTCGTGAAGAAGATGAAGAACTACTGGCGGCAGCTGCTGAACGCCAAGCTGATTACCCAGAGAAAG
TTCGACAATCTGACCAAGGCCGAGAGAGGCGGCCTGAGCGAACTGGATAAGGCCGGCTTCATCAAGAGAC
AGCTGGTGGAAACCCGGCAGATCACAAAGCACGTGGCACAGATCCTGGACTCCCGGATGAACACTAAGTA
CGACGAGAATGACAAGCTGATCCGGGAAGTGAAAGTGATCACCCTGAAGTCCAAGCTGGTGTCCGATTTC
CGGAAGGATTTCCAGTTTTACAAAGTGCGCGAGATCAACAACTACCACCACGCCCACGACGCCTACCTGA
ACGCCGTCGTGGGAACCGCCCTGATCAAAAAGTACCCTAAGCTGGAAAGCGAGTTCGTGTACGGCGACTA
CAAGGTGTACGACGTGCGGAAGATGATCGCCAAGAGCGAGCAGGAAATCGGCAAGGCTACCGCCAAGTAC
TTCTTCTACAGCAACATCATGAACTTTTTCAAGACCGAGATTACCCTGGCCAACGGCGAGATCCGGAAGC
GGCCTCTGATCGAGACAAACGGCGAAACCGGGGAGATCGTGTGGGATAAGGGCCGGGATTTTGCCACCGT
GCGGAAAGTGCTGAGCATGCCCCAAGTGAATATCGTGAAAAAGACCGAGGTGCAGACAGGCGGCTTCAGC
AAAGAGTCTATCCTGCCCAAGAGGAACAGCGATAAGCTGATCGCCAGAAAGAAGGACTGGGACCCTAAGA
AGTACGGCGGCTTCGACAGCCCCACCGTGGCCTATTCTGTGCTGGTGGTGGCCAAAGTGGAAAAGGGCAA
GTCCAAGAAACTGAAGAGTGTGAAAGAGCTGCTGGGGATCACCATCATGGAAAGAAGCAGCTTCGAGAAG
AATCCCATCGACTTTCTGGAAGCCAAGGGCTACAAAGAAGTGAAAAAGGACCTGATCATCAAGCTGCCTA
AGTACTCCCTGTTCGAGCTGGAAAACGGCCGGAAGAGAATGCTGGCCTCTGCCGGCGAACTGCAGAAGGG
AAACGAACTGGCCCTGCCCTCCAAATATGTGAACTTCCTGTACCTGGCCAGCCACTATGAGAAGCTGAAG
GGCTCCCCCGAGGATAATGAGCAGAAACAGCTGTTTGTGGAACAGCACAAGCACTACCTGGACGAGATCA
TCGAGCAGATCAGCGAGTTCTCCAAGAGAGTGATCCTGGCCGACGCTAATCTGGACAAAGTGCTGTCCGC
CTACAACAAGCACCGGGATAAGCCCATCAGAGAGCAGGCCGAGAATATCATCCACCTGTTTACCCTGACC
AATCTGGGAGCCCCTGCCGCCTTCAAGTACTTTGACACCACCATCGACCGGAAGAGGTACACCAGCACCA
AAGAGGTGCTGGACGCCACCCTGATCCACCAGAGCATCACCGGCCTGTACGAGACACGGATCGACCTGTC
TCAGCTGGGAGGTGACTCTGGCGGCTCAAAAAGAACCGCCGACGGCAGCGAATTCGAGCCCAAGAAGAAG
AGGAAAGTCTAACCGGTCATCATCACCATCACCATTGAGTTTAAACCCGCTGATCAGCCTCGACTGTGCC
TTCTAGTTGCCAGCCATCTGTTGTTTGCCCCTCCCCCGTGCCTTCCTTGACCCTGGAAGGTGCCACTCCC
ACTGTCCTTTCCTAATAAAATGAGGAAATTGCATCGCATTGTCTGAGTAGGTGTCATTCTATTCTGGGGG
GTGGGGTGGGGCAGGACAGCAAGGGGGAGGATTGGGAAGACAATAGCAGGCATGCTGGGGATGCGGTGGG
CTCTATGGCTTCTGAGGCGGAAAGAACCAGCTGGGGCTCGATACCGTCGACCTCTAGCTAGAGCTTGGCG
TAATCATGGTCATAGCTGTTTCCTGTGTGAAATTGTTATCCGCTCACAATTCCACACAACATACGAGCCG
GAAGCATAAAGTGTAAAGCCTAGGGTGCCTAATGAGTGAGCTAACTCACATTAATTGCGTTGCGCTCACT
GCCCGCTTTCCAGTCGGGAAACCTGTCGTGCCAGCTGCATTAATGAATCGGCCAACGCGCGGGGAGAGGC
GGTTTGCGTATTGGGCGCTCTTCCGCTTCCTCGCTCACTGACTCGCTGCGCTCGGTCGTTCGGCTGCGGC
GAGCGGTATCAGCTCACTCAAAGGCGGTAATACGGTTATCCACAGAATCAGGGGATAACGCAGGAAAGAA
CATGTGAGCAAAAGGCCAGCAAAAGGCCAGGAACCGTAAAAAGGCCGCGTTGCTGGCGTTTTTCCATAGG
CTCCGCCCCCCTGACGAGCATCACAAAAATCGACGCTCAAGTCAGAGGTGGCGAAACCCGACAGGACTAT
AAAGATACCAGGCGTTTCCCCCTGGAAGCTCCCTCGTGCGCTCTCCTGTTCCGACCCTGCCGCTTACCGG
ATACCTGTCCGCCTTTCTCCCTTCGGGAAGCGTGGCGCTTTCTCATAGCTCACGCTGTAGGTATCTCAGT
TCGGTGTAGGTCGTTCGCTCCAAGCTGGGCTGTGTGCACGAACCCCCCGTTCAGCCCGACCGCTGCGCCT
TATCCGGTAACTATCGTCTTGAGTCCAACCCGGTAAGACACGACTTATCGCCACTGGCAGCAGCCACTGG
TAACAGGATTAGCAGAGCGAGGTATGTAGGCGGTGCTACAGAGTTCTTGAAGTGGTGGCCTAACTACGGC
TACACTAGAAGAACAGTATTTGGTATCTGCGCTCTGCTGAAGCCAGTTACCTTCGGAAAAAGAGTTGGTA
GCTCTTGATCCGGCAAACAAACCACCGCTGGTAGCGGTGGTTTTTTTGTTTGCAAGCAGCAGATTACGCG
CAGAAAAAAAGGATCTCAAGAAGATCCTTTGATCTTTTCTACGGGGTCTGACACTCAGTGGAACGAAAAC
TCACGTTAAGGGATTTTGGTCATGAGATTATCAAAAAGGATCTTCACCTAGATCCTTTTAAATTAAAAAT
GAAGTTTTAAATCAATCTAAAGTATATATGAGTAAACTTGGTCTGACAGTTACCAATGCTTAATCAGTGA
GGCACCTATCTCAGCGATCTGTCTATTTCGTTCATCCATAGTTGCCTGACTCCCCGTCGTGTAGATAACT
ACGATACGGGAGGGCTTACCATCTGGCCCCAGTGCTGCAATGATACCGCGAGACCCACGCTCACCGGCTC
CAGATTTATCAGCAATAAACCAGCCAGCCGGAAGGGCCGAGCGCAGAAGTGGTCCTGCAACTTTATCCGC
CTCCATCCAGTCTATTAATTGTTGCCGGGAAGCTAGAGTAAGTAGTTCGCCAGTTAATAGTTTGCGCAAC
GTTGTTGCCATTGCTACAGGCATCGTGGTGTCACGCTCGTCGTTTGGTATGGCTTCATTCAGCTCCGGTT
CCCAACGATCAAGGCGAGTTACATGATCCCCCATGTTGTGCAAAAAAGCGGTTAGCTCCTTCGGTCCTCC
GATCGTTGTCAGAAGTAAGTTGGCCGCAGTGTTATCACTCATGGTTATGGCAGCACTGCATAATTCTCTT
ACTGTCATGCCATCCGTAAGATGCTTTTCTGTGACTGGTGAGTACTCAACCAAGTCATTCTGAGAATAGT
GTATGCGGCGACCGAGTTGCTCTTGCCCGGCGTCAATACGGGATAATACCGCGCCACATAGCAGAACTTT
AAAAGTGCTCATCATTGGAAAACGTTCTTCGGGGCGAAAACTCTCAAGGATCTTACCGCTGTTGAGATCC
AGTTCGATGTAACCCACTCGTGCACCCAACTGATCTTCAGCATCTTTTACTTTCACCAGCGTTTCTGGGT
GAGCAAAAACAGGAAGGCAAAATGCCGCAAAAAAGGGAATAAGGGCGACACGGAAATGTTGAATACTCAT
ACTCTTCCTTTTTCAATATTATTGAAGCATTTATCAGGGTTATTGTCTCATGAGCGGATACATATTTGAA
TGTATTTAGAAAAATAAACAAATAGGGGTTCCGCGCACATTTCCCCGAAAAGTGCCACCTGACGTCGACG
GATCGGGAGATCGATCTCCCGATCCCCTAGGGTCGACTCTCAGTACAATCTGCTCTGATGCCGCATAGTT
AAGCCAGTATCTGCTCCCTGCTTGTGTGTTGGAGGTCGCTGAGTAGTGCGCGAGCAAAATTTAAGCTACA
ACAAGGCAAGGCTTGACCGACAATTGCATGAAGAATCTGCTTAGGGTTAGGCGTTTTGCGCTGCTTCGCG
ATGTACGGGCCAGATATACGCGTTGACATTGATTATTGACTAGTTATTAATAGTAATCAATTACGGGGTC
ATTAGTTCATAGCCCATATATTGAGTTCCGCGTTACATAACTTACGGTAAATGGCCCGCCTGGCTGACCG
CCCAACGACCCCCGCCCATTGACGTCAATAATGACGTATGTTCCCATAGTAACGCCAATAGGGACTTTCC
ATTGACGTCAATGGGTGGAGTATTTAC
